Addgene plasmid #234625: AiP12725 - pAAV-ExE0639m-minBG-SYFP2-WPRE-BGHpA
Purpose: ExE0639m is an enhancer sequence, designed to drive AAV-mediated transgene expression in specific populations of brain cells
Depositing lab: Jonathan Ting. Depositing organization: Allen Institute. Publication: A suite of enhancer AAVs and transgenic mouse lines for genetic access to cortical cell types. Ben-Simon Y, Hooper M, Narayan S, Daigle TL, Dwivedi D, Way SW, Oster A, Stafford DA, Mich JK, Taormina MJ, Martinez RA, Opitz-Araya X, Roth JR, Alexander JR, Allen S, Amster A, Arbuckle J, Ayala A, Baker PM, Bakken TE, Barcelli T, Barta S, Bendrick J, Bertagnolli D, Bielstein C, Bishwakarma P, Bowlus J, Boyer G, Brouner K, Casian B, Casper T, Chakka AB, Chakrabarty R, Chance RK, Chavan S, Clark M, Colbert K, Collman F, Daniel S, Departee M, DiValentin P, Donadio N, Dotson N, Egdorf T, Fliss T, Gabitto M, Garcia J, Gary A, Gasperini M, Gloe J, Goldy J, Gore BB, Graybuck L, Greisman N, Haeseleer F, Halterman C, Haradon Z, Hastings SD, Helback O, Ho W, Hockemeyer D, Huang C, Huff S, Hunker A, Johansen N, Jones D, Juneau Z, Kalmbach B, Kannan M, Khem S, Kussick E, Kutsal R, Larsen R, Lee C, Lee AY, Leibly M, Lenz GH, Li S, Liang E, Lusk N, Madigan Z, Malloy J, Malone J, McCue R, Melchor J, Mollenkopf T, Moosman S, Morin E, Newman D, Ng L, Ngo K, Omstead V, Otto S, Oyama A, Pena N, Pham T, Phillips E, Pom CA, Potekhina L, Ransford S, Ray PL, Rette D, Reynoldson C, Rimorin C, Rocha D, Ruiz A, Sanchez REA, Sawyer L, Sedeno-Cortes A, Sevigny JP, Shapovalova N, Shepard N, Shulga L, Sigler AR, Siverts L, Soliman S, Somasundaram S, Staats B, Stewart K, Szelenyi E, Tieu M, Trader C, Tran A, van Velthoven CTJ, Walker M, Wang Y, Weed N, Wirthlin M, Wood T, Wynalda B, Yao Z, Zhou T, Ariza J, Dee N, Reding M, Ronellenfitch K, Mufti S, Sunkin SM, Smith KA, Esposito L, Waters J, Thyagarajan B, Yao S, Lein ES, Zeng H, Levi BP, Ngai J, Ting JT, Tasic B. Cell. 2025 May 16:S0092-8674(25)00513-6. doi: 10.1016/j.cell.2025.05.002. PubMed 40403729.
Backbone
  Vector backbone: rAAV
  Vector type: AAV
Growth in bacteria
  Bacterial resistance: Ampicillin, 100 μg/mL
  Growth temperature: 30°C
  Growth strain: NEB Stable
  Copy number: Unknown
Gene/Insert
  Gene/Insert name: SYFP2
Terms and licenses: Academic/Nonprofit Terms; Industry Terms: Not Available to Industry
How to cite: AiP12725 - pAAV-ExE0639m-minBG-SYFP2-WPRE-BGHpA was a gift from Jonathan Ting (Addgene plasmid # 234625 ; http://n2t.net/addgene:234625 ; RRID:Addgene_234625)
