[The description below was written by a language model from this plasmid's Addgene catalogue record and pLannotate feature annotations shown in this document.]
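Description:
AiP12725 - pAAV-ExE0639m-minBG-SYFP2-WPRE-BGHpA is a recombinant AAV transfer plasmid of about 5 kb, built to test or exploit a candidate enhancer for cell-type-restricted transgene expression in the brain. The expression cassette lies between AAV2 inverted terminal repeats, the only cis elements needed for replication and packaging of the genome into AAV capsids. The annotation detects a full-length ITR downstream of the cassette and only short ITR fragments at the upstream end. This may reflect the difficulty of sequencing and annotating these hairpin-forming repeats. The plasmid backbone carries a ColE1/pUC-type origin for replication in E. coli, an f1 phage origin, and a β-lactamase gene under its own promoter for ampicillin selection. Small pBR322-derived bom and rop remnants are also annotated. The record specifies a recombination-deficient host strain, which is commonly used to keep ITRs intact.

According to the construct name, the ExE0639m enhancer sits upstream of a minimal beta-globin promoter (minBG). Neither element is annotated in the feature table, but the unannotated stretch between the upstream ITR fragments and the reporter coding sequence presumably holds them. A minimal promoter has little activity on its own, so transcription depends on the enhancer, and expression reports where that enhancer is active. The reporter is SYFP2, a rapidly maturing monomeric yellow fluorescent protein derived from Aequorea victoria. It is followed by a WPRE, annotated as two fragments, which enhances transcript stability and expression, and by the bovine growth hormone polyadenylation signal. The stated purpose is to drive AAV-mediated transgene expression in specific populations of brain cells. The record does not say which populations ExE0639m targets, although the associated work concerns genetic access to cortical cell types.
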