Features (pLannotate 1.2.2; 14 found; start..end, strand, type, name):
     12..39      +  repeat_region  AAV2 ITR (fragment): inverted terminal repeat of adeno-associated virus serotype 2 inverted
     68..95      +  repeat_region  AAV2 ITR (fragment): inverted terminal repeat of adeno-associated virus serotype 2 inverted
   1011..1727    +  CDS            SYFP2: SYFP2 is a basic (constitutively fluorescent) yellow fluorescent protein published in 2006, derived from Aequorea victoria. It is reported to be a very rapidly-maturing monomer with moderate acid sensitivity.
   1767..1924    +  misc_feature   WPRE (fragment): woodchuck hepatitis virus posttranscriptional regulatory element
   1930..2010    +  misc_feature   WPRE (fragment): woodchuck hepatitis virus posttranscriptional regulatory element
   2027..2138    +  polyA_signal   bGH poly(A) signal: bovine growth hormone polyadenylation signal
   2256..2396    +  repeat_region  AAV2 ITR: inverted terminal repeat of adeno-associated virus serotype 2 inverted
   2401..2452    -  misc_feature   bom (fragment): basis of mobility region from pBR322
   2471..2926    +  rep_origin     f1 ori (sequence partly withheld): f1 bacteriophage origin of replication; arrow indicates direction of (+) strand synthesis
   2927..2976    -  misc_feature   bom (fragment): basis of mobility region from pBR322
   3078..3113    -  CDS            rop (fragment): Rop protein, which maintains plasmids at low copy number; rop
   3208..3312    +  promoter       AmpR promoter: bla
   3313..4173    +  CDS            AmpR: β-lactamase; bla; confers resistance to ampicillin, carbenicillin, and related antibiotics
   4344..4932    +  rep_origin     ori: high-copy-number ColE1/pMB1/pBR322/pUC origin of replication
>Addgene plasmid #234625 | AiP12725 - pAAV-ExE0639m-minBG-SYFP2-WPRE-BGHpA | addgene full sequence | sequence record 469797 | Addgene NGS Result
CCTGCAGGCAGCTGCGCGCTCGCTCGCTCACTGAGGCCGCCCGGGCGTCGGGCGACCTTTGGTCGCCCGG
CCTCAGTGAGCGAGCGAGCGCGCAGAGAGGGAGTGGCCAACTCCATCACTAGGGGTTCCTGCGGCCGCAC
GCGTAAAGTGAGTTCCAGGACAGCCAGGACTACACAGAGAAACCCTGTCTCAAAAAAACAAAATCAAAAC
AAAACAAACAAACAAAAAAGCTAATGACTCCATCATGACTGTAACAAACACATCAGTGCGGCAGTGAGAG
CCCGTCTGTCAGCATCAGCAACAGCATTAGTCAGACTGTATTTGTGAGCATATTTGCTTAGGTCTCTTCT
AAATACCCTTCACTTTTCTCTCAGAGAAACCCAGTTCATCGTATTCTGAAAAGGAGCGGCCGTAAAGGAC
TGATCCTGTCTGAAGCACTTTGGTATAAAAGTTGCTTAGCAGTGGGGCAGAAAAGAAAAAAAGCAATTAA
GTTTATATTTAGTGATCTATCTATACACATCTGGAGCACATTTGGGAAAGAATTCAAAAGGGCCAATTCA
TTGCATGCCTCCTGCTACAGAACGAGTGTGGGAGTCAAGCTGCGATTTCCACAGCATCAGACATTTATTG
TTGACTTCAAAAAGTTCTCCCACTTATGTGTAATTACTATCCTAGCAAATGGCTCTGAAATTTCAGCTTC
TTAAGCATAAGGCAGAGTGGTCCTTTAAAAGTAAAATAAAACGTAGGCCCTATGAGATAAAATTAAGATA
AATTAAGAATCAGTTACTTCCAAGACGAAGCACTTATGGTGCATGCCTTCTTATATAAAGCAGATCCTTA
CCATGTATGTGTGCTGTTTGCTTGCCAAGACCAAGATGTCTTCCATAACTGTGGCAGCACTGGACTTTGA
AGAGCTCGGGCTGGGCATAAAAGTCAGGGCAGAGCCATCTATTGCTTACATTTGCTTCTGGGATCCAGAT
CTTTCGAAGCTAGCGCTACCGGTCGCCACCATGGTGAGCAAGGGCGAGGAGCTGTTCACCGGGGTGGTGC
CCATCCTGGTCGAGCTGGACGGCGACGTAAACGGCCACAAGTTCAGCGTGTCCGGCGAGGGCGAGGGCGA
TGCCACCTACGGCAAGCTGACCCTGAAGCTGATCTGCACCACCGGCAAGCTGCCCGTGCCCTGGCCCACC
CTCGTGACCACCCTGGGCTACGGCGTGCAGTGCTTCGCCCGCTACCCCGACCACATGAAGCAGCACGACT
TCTTCAAGTCCGCCATGCCCGAAGGCTACGTCCAGGAGCGCACCATCTTCTTCAAGGACGACGGCAACTA
CAAGACCCGCGCCGAGGTGAAGTTCGAGGGCGACACCCTGGTGAACCGCATCGAGCTGAAGGGCATCGAC
TTCAAGGAGGACGGCAACATCCTGGGGCACAAGCTGGAGTACAACTACAACAGCCACAACGTCTATATCA
CCGCCGACAAGCAGAAGAACGGCATCAAGGCCAACTTCAAGATCCGCCACAACATCGAGGACGGCGGCGT
GCAGCTCGCCGACCACTACCAGCAGAACACCCCCATCGGCGACGGCCCCGTGCTGCTGCCCGACAACCAC
TACCTGAGCTACCAGTCCAAGCTGAGCAAAGACCCCAACGAGAAGCGCGATCACATGGTCCTGCTGGAGT
TCGTGACCGCCGCCGGGATCACTCTCGGCATGGACGAGCTGTACAAGTAAGTCGACGGCGCGCCGCGGCC
GCGAATTCGATATCATAATCAACCTCTGGATTACAAAATTTGTGAAAGATTGACTGGTATTCTTAACTAT
GTTGCTCCTTTTACGCTATGTGGATACGCTGCTTTAATGCCTTTGTATCATGCTATTGCTTCCCGTATGG
CTTTCATTTTCTCCTCCTTGTATAAATCCTGGTTAGTTCTTGCCACGGCGGAACTCATCGCCGCCTGCCT
TGCCCGCTGCTGGACAGGGGCTCGGCTGTTGGGCACTGACAATTCCGTGGCTCGAGAGATCTTCGACTGT
GCCTTCTAGTTGCCAGCCATCTGTTGTTTGCCCCTCCCCCGTGCCTTCCTTGACCCTGGAAGGTGCCACT
CCCACTGTCCTTTCCTAATAAAATGAGGAAATTGCATCGCATTGTCTGAGTAGGTGTCATTCTATTCTGG
GGGGTGGGGTGGGGCAGGACAGCAAGGGGGAGGATTGGGAAGACAATAGCAGGCATGAGATCTCACGTGC
GGACCGAGCGGCCGCAGGAACCCCTAGTGATGGAGTTGGCCACTCCCTCTCTGCGCGCTCGCTCGCTCAC
TGAGGCCGGGCGACCAAAGGTCGCCCGACGCCCGGGCTTTGCCCGGGCGGCCTCAGTGAGCGAGCGAGCG
CGCAGCTGCCTGCAGGGGCGCCTGATGCGGTATTTTCTCCTTACGCATCTGTGCGGTATTTCACACCGCA
TA
[95 nt withheld, positions 2453-2547]
T
[46 nt withheld, positions 2549-2594]
C
[141 nt withheld, positions 2596-2736]
CCTTTGACGTTGGAGTCCACGTTCTTT
[37 nt withheld, positions 2764-2800]
ACTCTATCTCGGGCTATTCTTTTGATTTATAAGGGATTTTGCCGATTTCGGTCTATTGGTTAAAAAATGA
GCTGATTTAACAAAAATTTAACGCGAATTTTAACAAAATATTAACGTTTACAATTTTATGGTGCACTCTC
AGTACAATCTGCTCTGATGCCGCATAGTTAAGCCAGCCCCGACACCCGCCAACACCCGCTGACGCGCCCT
GACGGGCTTGTCTGCTCCCGGCATCCGCTTACAGACAAGCTGTGACCGTCTCCGGGAGCTGCATGTGTCA
GAGGTTTTCACCGTCATCACCGAAACGCGCGAGACGAAAGGGCCTCGTGATACGCCTATTTTTATAGGTT
AATGTCATGATAATAATGGTTTCTTAGACGTCAGGTGGCACTTTTCGGGGAAATGTGCGCGGAACCCCTA
TTTGTTTATTTTTCTAAATACATTCAAATATGTATCCGCTCATGAGACAATAACCCTGATAAATGCTTCA
ATAATATTGAAAAAGGAAGAGTATGAGTATTCAACATTTCCGTGTCGCCCTTATTCCCTTTTTTGCGGCA
TTTTGCCTTCCTGTTTTTGCTCACCCAGAAACGCTGGTGAAAGTAAAAGATGCTGAAGATCAGTTGGGTG
CACGAGTGGGTTACATCGAACTGGATCTCAACAGCGGTAAGATCCTTGAGAGTTTTCGCCCCGAAGAACG
TTTTCCAATGATGAGCACTTTTAAAGTTCTGCTATGTGGCGCGGTATTATCCCGTATTGACGCCGGGCAA
GAGCAACTCGGTCGCCGCATACACTATTCTCAGAATGACTTGGTTGAGTACTCACCAGTCACAGAAAAGC
ATCTTACGGATGGCATGACAGTAAGAGAATTATGCAGTGCTGCCATAACCATGAGTGATAACACTGCGGC
CAACTTACTTCTGACAACGATCGGAGGACCGAAGGAGCTAACCGCTTTTTTGCACAACATGGGGGATCAT
GTAACTCGCCTTGATCGTTGGGAACCGGAGCTGAATGAAGCCATACCAAACGACGAGCGTGACACCACGA
TGCCTGTAGCAATGGCAACAACGTTGCGCAAACTATTAACTGGCGAACTACTTACTCTAGCTTCCCGGCA
ACAATTAATAGACTGGATGGAGGCGGATAAAGTTGCAGGACCACTTCTGCGCTCGGCCCTTCCGGCTGGC
TGGTTTATTGCTGATAAATCTGGAGCCGGTGAGCGTGGGTCTCGCGGTATCATTGCAGCACTGGGGCCAG
ATGGTAAGCCCTCCCGTATCGTAGTTATCTACACGACGGGGAGTCAGGCAACTATGGATGAACGAAATAG
ACAGATCGCTGAGATAGGTGCCTCACTGATTAAGCATTGGTAACTGTCAGACCAAGTTTACTCATATATA
CTTTAGATTGATTTAAAACTTCATTTTTAATTTAAAAGGATCTAGGTGAAGATCCTTTTTGATAATCTCA
TGACCAAAATCCCTTAACGTGAGTTTTCGTTCCACTGAGCGTCAGACCCCGTAGAAAAGATCAAAGGATC
TTCTTGAGATCCTTTTTTTCTGCGCGTAATCTGCTGCTTGCAAACAAAAAAACCACCGCTACCAGCGGTG
GTTTGTTTGCCGGATCAAGAGCTACCAACTCTTTTTCCGAAGGTAACTGGCTTCAGCAGAGCGCAGATAC
CAAATACTGTTCTTCTAGTGTAGCCGTAGTTAGGCCACCACTTCAAGAACTCTGTAGCACCGCCTACATA
CCTCGCTCTGCTAATCCTGTTACCAGTGGCTGCTGCCAGTGGCGATAAGTCGTGTCTTACCGGGTTGGAC
TCAAGACGATAGTTACCGGATAAGGCGCAGCGGTCGGGCTGAACGGGGGGTTCGTGCACACAGCCCAGCT
TGGAGCGAACGACCTACACCGAACTGAGATACCTACAGCGTGAGCTATGAGAAAGCGCCACGCTTCCCGA
AGGGAGAAAGGCGGACAGGTATCCGGTAAGCGGCAGGGTCGGAACAGGAGAGCGCACGAGGGAGCTTCCA
GGGGGAAACGCCTGGTATCTTTATAGTCCTGTCGGGTTTCGCCACCTCTGACTTGAGCGTCGATTTTTGT
GATGCTCGTCAGGGGGGCGGAGCCTATGGAAAAACGCCAGCAACGCGGCCTTTTTACGGTTCCTGGCCTT
TTGCTGGCCTTTTGCTCACATGT
